>Addgene plasmid #131743 | pCS4110 | depositor full sequence | sequence record 252732 | pCS4110 sequence 7451 bps
GACGGATCGGGAGATCTGGATCTGCGATCGCTCCGGTGCCCGTCAGTGGGCAGAGCGCACATCGCCCACA
GTCCCCGAGAAGTTGGGGGGAGGGGTCGGCAATTGAACCGGTGCCTAGAGAAGGTGGCGCGGGGTAAACT
GGGAAAGTGATGTCGTGTACTGGCTCCGCCTTTTTCCCGAGGGTGGGGGAGAACCGTATATAAGTGCAGT
AGTCGCCGTGAACGTTCTTTTTCGCAACGGGTTTGCCGCCAGAACACAGCTGAAGCTTCGAGGGGCTCGC
ATCTCTCCTTCACGCGCCCGCCGCCCTACCTGAGGCCGCCATCCACGCCGGTTGAGTCGCGTTCTGCCGC
CTCCCGCCTGTGGTGCCTCCTGAACTGCGTCCGCCGTCTAGGTAAGTTTAAAGCTCAGGTCGAGACCGGG
CCTCTGTCCGGCGCTCCCTTGGAGCCTACCTAGACTCAGCCGGCTCTCCACGCTTTGCCTGACCCTGCTT
GCTCAACTCTACGTCTTTGTTTCGTTTTCTGTTCTGCGCCGTTACAGATCCAAGCTGTGACCCTCGAGTA
TTCGCCACCATGAGCGAGCTGATTAAGGAGAACATGCACATGAAGCTGTACATGGAGGGCACCGTGGACA
ACCATCACTTCAAGTGCACATCCGAGGGCGAAGGCAAGCCCTACGAGGGCACCCAGACCATGAGAATCAA
GGTGGTCGAGGGCGGCCCTCTCCCCTTCGCCTTCGACATCCTGGCTACTAGCTTCCTCTACGGCAGCAAG
ACCTTCATCAACCACACCCAGGGCATCCCCGACTTCTTCAAGCAGTCCTTCCCTGAGGGCTTCACATGGG
AGAGAGTCACCACATACGAAGACGGGGGCGTGCTGACCGCTACCCAGGACACCAGCCTCCAGGACGGCTG
CCTCATCTACAACGTCAAGATCAGAGGGGTGAACTTCACATCCAACGGCCCTGTGATGCAGAAGAAAACA
CTCGGCTGGGAGGCCTTCACCGAGACGCTGTACCCCGCTGACGGCGGCCTGGAAGGCAGAAACGACATGG
CCCTGAAGCTCGTGGGCGGGAGCCATCTGATCGCAAACATCAAGACCACATATAGATCCAAGAAACCCGC
TAAGAACCTCAAGATGCCTGGCGTCTACTATGTGGACTACAGACTGGAAAGAATCAAGGAGGCCAACAAC
GAGACCTACGTCGAGCAGCACGAGGTGGCAGTGGCCAGATACTGCGACCTCCCTAGCAAACTGGGGCACA
AGCTTAATTGATCTGCATGAGACGATCTCATGCTGGAGTTCTTCGCCCACCCTAGGGGGAGGCTAACTGA
AACACGGAAGGAGACAATACCGGAAGGAACCCGCGCTATGACGGCAATAAAAAGACAGAATAAAACGCAC
GGTGTTGGGTCGTTTGTTCATAAACGCGGGGTTCGGTCCCAGGGCTGGCACTCTGTCGATACCCCACCGA
GACCCCATTGGGGCCAATACGCCCGCGTTTCTTCCTTTTCCCCACCCCACCCCCCAAGTTCGGGTGAAGG
CCCAGGGCTCGCAGCCAACGTCGGGGCGGCAGGCCCTGCCATAGCCTCAGGTTACTCATAGATCTCCCGA
TCCCCTATGGTGCACTCTCAGTACAATCTGCTCTGATGCCGCATAGTTAAGCCAGTATCTGCTCCCTGCT
TGTGTGTTGGAGGTCGCTGAGTAGTGCGCGAGCAAAATTTAAGCTACAACAAGGCAAGGCTTGACCGACA
ATTGCATGAAGAATCTGCTTAGGGTTAGGCGTTTTGCGCTGCTTCGCGATGTACGGGCCAGATATACGCG
TTGACATTGATTATTGACTAGTTATTAATAGTAATCAATTACGGGGTCATTAGTTCATAGCCCATATATG
GAGTTCCGCGTTACATAACTTACGGTAAATGGCCCGCCTGGCTGACCGCCCAACGACCCCCGCCCATTGA
CGTCAATAATGACGTATGTTCCCATAGTAACGCCAATAGGGACTTTCCATTGACGTCAATGGGTGGAGTA
TTTACGGTAAACTGCCCACTTGGCAGTACATCAAGTGTATCATATGCCAAGTACGCCCCCTATTGACGTC
AATGACGGTAAATGGCCCGCCTGGCATTATGCCCAGTACATGACCTTATGGGACTTTCCTACTTGGCAGT
ACATCTACGTATTAGTCATCGCTATTACCATGGTGATGCGGTTTTGGCAGTACATCAATGGGCGTGGATA
GCGGTTTGACTCACGGGGATTTCCAAGTCTCCACCCCATTGACGTCAATGGGAGTTTGTTTTGGCACCAA
AATCAACGGGACTTTCCAAAATGTCGTAACAACTCCGCCCCATTGACGCAAATGGGCGGTAGGCGTGTAC
GGTGGGAGGTCTATATAAGCAGAGCTCTCTGGCTAACTAGAGAACCCACTGCTTACTGGCTTATCGAAAT
TAATACGACTCACTATAGGGAGACCCAAGCTGGCTAGCACGCTACGGTCGCCACCATGGTGAGCAAGGGC
GAGGAGGATAACATGGCCATCATCAAGGAGTTCATGCGCTTCAAAGTGCACATGGAGGGCTCCGTGAACG
GCCACGAGTTCGAGATCGAGGGCGAGGGCGAGGGCCGCCCCTACGAGGGCACCCAGACCGCCAAGCTGAA
AGTGACCAAGGGTGGCCCCCTGCCCTTCGCCTGGGACATCCTGTCCCCTCAGTTCATGTACGGCTCCAAG
GCCTACGTGAAGCACCCCGCCGACATCCCCGACTACTTGAAGCTGTCCTTCCCCGAGGGCTTCAAGTGGG
AGCGCGTGATGAACTTCGAGGACGGCGGCGTGGTGACCGTGACCCAGGACTCCTCCCTGCAGGACGGCGA
GTTCATCTACAAAGTGAAGCTGCGCGGCACCAACTTCCCCTCCGACGGCCCCGTAATGCAGAAGAAGACC
ATGGGCTGGGAGGCCTCCTCCGAGCGGATGTACCCCGAGGACGGCGCCCTGAAGGGCGAGATCAAGCAGA
GGCTGAAGCTGAAGGACGGCGGCCACTACGACGCTGAAGTCAAGACCACCTACAAGGCCAAGAAGCCCGT
GCAGCTGCCCGGAGCCTACAACGTCAACATCAAGTTGGACATCACCTCCCACAACGAGGACTACACCATC
GTGGAACAGTACGAACGCGCCGAGGGCCGCCACTCCACCGGCGGCATGGACGAGCTGTACAAGTAACTGA
TCATAAATATAGGGCCCGGATCCAAACAAACAAAGCTGTCACCGAGAAACTGTGAAGTATATCTTAAACC
TGGGCACTTAAAAGATATATGGAGTTAGTAGTGCAACCTGCTCGGTCTGATGAGTCCCGTAAGGACGAAA
CAGCAAAAAGAAAAATAAAAAGGTACCAAACCCGCTGATCAGCCTCGACTGTGCCTTCTAGTTGCCAGCC
ATCTGTTGTTTGCCCCTCCCCCGTGCCTTCCTTGACCCTGGAAGGTGCCACTCCCACTGTCCTTTCCTAA
TAAAATGAGGAAATTGCATCGCATTGTCTGAGTAGGTGTCATTCTATTCTGGGGGGTGGGGTGGGGCAGG
ACAGCAAGGGGGAGGATTGGGAAGACAATAGCAGGCATGCTGGGGATGCGGTGGGCTCTATGGCTTCTGA
GGCGGAAAGAACCAGCTGGGGCTCTAGGGGGTATCCCC
[124 nt withheld, positions 3679-3802]
C
[91 nt withheld, positions 3804-3894]
AGGGTGATGGTTCACGTACCTAGAAGTTCCTATTCCGAAGTTCCTATTCTCTAGAAAGTATAGGAACTTC
CTTGGCCAAAAAGCCTGAACTCACCGCGACGTCTGTCGAGAAGTTTCTGATCGAAAAGTTCGACAGCGTC
TCCGACCTGATGCAGCTCTCGGAGGGCGAAGAATCTCGTGCTTTCAGCTTCGATGTAGGAGGGCGTGGAT
ATGTCCTGCGGGTAAATAGCTGCGCCGATGGTTTCTACAAAGATCGTTATGTTTATCGGCACTTTGCATC
GGCCGCGCTCCCGATTCCGGAAGTGCTTGACATTGGGGAATTCAGCGAGAGCCTGACCTATTGCATCTCC
CGCCGTGCACAGGGTGTCACGTTGCAAGACCTGCCTGAAACCGAACTGCCCGCTGTTCTGCAGCCGGTCG
CGGAGGCCATGGATGCGATCGCTGCGGCCGATCTTAGCCAGACGAGCGGGTTCGGCCCATTCGGACCGCA
AGGAATCGGTCAATACACTACATGGCGTGATTTCATATGCGCGATTGCTGATCCCCATGTGTATCACTGG
CAAACTGTGATGGACGACACCGTCAGTGCGTCCGTCGCGCAGGCTCTCGATGAGCTGATGCTTTGGGCCG
AGGACTGCCCCGAAGTCCGGCACCTCGTGCACGCGGATTTCGGCTCCAACAATGTCCTGACGGACAATGG
CCGCATAACAGCGGTCATTGACTGGAGCGAGGCGATGTTCGGGGATTCCCAATACGAGGTCGCCAACATC
TTCTTCTGGAGGCCGTGGTTGGCTTGTATGGAGCAGCAGACGCGCTACTTCGAGCGGAGGCATCCGGAGC
TTGCAGGATCGCCGCGGCTCCGGGCGTATATGCTCCGCATTGGTCTTGACCAACTCTATCAGAGCTTGGT
TGACGGCAATTTCGATGATGCAGCTTGGGCGCAGGGTCGATGCGACGCAATCGTCCGATCCGGAGCCGGG
ACTGTCGGGCGTACACAAATCGCCCGCAGAAGCGCGGCCGTCTGGACCGATGGCTGTGTAGAAGTACTCG
CCGATAGTGGAAACCGACGCCCCAGCACTCGTCCGAGGGCAAAGGAATAGCACGTACTACGAGATTTCGA
TTCCACCGCCGCCTTCTATGAAAGGTTGGGCTTCGGAATCGTTTTCCGGGACGCCGGCTGGATGATCCTC
CAGCGCGGGGATCTCATGCTGGAGTTCTTCGCCCACCCCAACTTGTTTATTGCAGCTTATAATGGTTACA
AATAAAGCAATAGCATCACAAATTTCACAAATAAAGCATTTTTTTCACTGCATTCTAGTTGTGGTTTGTC
CAAACTCATCAATGTATCTTATCATGTCTGTATACCGTCGACCTCTAGCTAGAGCTTGGCGTAATCATGG
TCATAGCTGTTTCCTGTGTGAAATTGTTATCCGCTCACAATTCCACACAACATACGAGCCGGAAGCATAA
AGTGTAAAGCCTGGGGTGCCTAATGAGTGAGCTAACTCACATTAATTGCGTTGCGCTCACTGCCCGCTTT
CCAGTCGGGAAACCTGTCGTGCCAGCTGCATTAATGAATCGGCCAACGCGCGGGGAGAGGCGGTTTGCGT
ATTGGGCGCTCTTCCGCTTCCTCGCTCACTGACTCGCTGCGCTCGGTCGTTCGGCTGCGGCGAGCGGTAT
CAGCTCACTCAAAGGCGGTAATACGGTTATCCACAGAATCAGGGGATAACGCAGGAAAGAACATGTGAGC
AAAAGGCCAGCAAAAGGCCAGGAACCGTAAAAAGGCCGCGTTGCTGGCGTTTTTCCATAGGCTCCGCCCC
CCTGACGAGCATCACAAAAATCGACGCTCAAGTCAGAGGTGGCGAAACCCGACAGGACTATAAAGATACC
AGGCGTTTCCCCCTGGAAGCTCCCTCGTGCGCTCTCCTGTTCCGACCCTGCCGCTTACCGGATACCTGTC
CGCCTTTCTCCCTTCGGGAAGCGTGGCGCTTTCTCATAGCTCACGCTGTAGGTATCTCAGTTCGGTGTAG
GTCGTTCGCTCCAAGCTGGGCTGTGTGCACGAACCCCCCGTTCAGCCCGACCGCTGCGCCTTATCCGGTA
ACTATCGTCTTGAGTCCAACCCGGTAAGACACGACTTATCGCCACTGGCAGCAGCCACTGGTAACAGGAT
TAGCAGAGCGAGGTATGTAGGCGGTGCTACAGAGTTCTTGAAGTGGTGGCCTAACTACGGCTACACTAGA
AGGACAGTATTTGGTATCTGCGCTCTGCTGAAGCCAGTTACCTTCGGAAAAAGAGTTGGTAGCTCTTGAT
CCGGCAAACAAACCACCGCTGGTAGCGGTGGTTTTTTTGTTTGCAAGCAGCAGATTACGCGCAGAAAAAA
AGGATCTCAAGAAGATCCTTTGATCTTTTCTACGGGGTCTGACGCTCAGTGGAACGAAAACTCACGTTAA
GGGATTTTGGTCATGAGATTATCAAAAAGGATCTTCACCTAGATCCTTTTAAATTAAAAATGAAGTTTTA
AATCAATCTAAAGTATATATGAGTAAACTTGGTCTGACAGTTACCAATGCTTAATCAGTGAGGCACCTAT
CTCAGCGATCTGTCTATTTCGTTCATCCATAGTTGCCTGACTCCCCGTCGTGTAGATAACTACGATACGG
GAGGGCTTACCATCTGGCCCCAGTGCTGCAATGATACCGCGAGACCCACGCTCACCGGCTCCAGATTTAT
CAGCAATAAACCAGCCAGCCGGAAGGGCCGAGCGCAGAAGTGGTCCTGCAACTTTATCCGCCTCCATCCA
GTCTATTAATTGTTGCCGGGAAGCTAGAGTAAGTAGTTCGCCAGTTAATAGTTTGCGCAACGTTGTTGCC
ATTGCTACAGGCATCGTGGTGTCACGCTCGTCGTTTGGTATGGCTTCATTCAGCTCCGGTTCCCAACGAT
CAAGGCGAGTTACATGATCCCCCATGTTGTGCAAAAAAGCGGTTAGCTCCTTCGGTCCTCCGATCGTTGT
CAGAAGTAAGTTGGCCGCAGTGTTATCACTCATGGTTATGGCAGCACTGCATAATTCTCTTACTGTCATG
CCATCCGTAAGATGCTTTTCTGTGACTGGTGAGTACTCAACCAAGTCATTCTGAGAATAGTGTATGCGGC
GACCGAGTTGCTCTTGCCCGGCGTCAATACGGGATAATACCGCGCCACATAGCAGAACTTTAAAAGTGCT
CATCATTGGAAAACGTTCTTCGGGGCGAAAACTCTCAAGGATCTTACCGCTGTTGAGATCCAGTTCGATG
TAACCCACTCGTGCACCCAACTGATCTTCAGCATCTTTTACTTTCACCAGCGTTTCTGGGTGAGCAAAAA
CAGGAAGGCAAAATGCCGCAAAAAAGGGAATAAGGGCGACACGGAAATGTTGAATACTCATACTCTTCCT
TTTTCAATATTATTGAAGCATTTATCAGGGTTATTGTCTCATGAGCGGATACATATTTGAATGTATTTAG
AAAAATAAACAAATAGGGGTTCCGCGCACATTTCCCCGAAAAGTGCCACCTGACGTC
Features (pLannotate 1.2.2; 26 found; start..end, strand, type, name):
     48..259     +  promoter       EF-1α core promoter: core promoter for human elongation factor EF-1α
    272..540     +  LTR            5' LTR (truncated): truncated 5' long terminal repeat (LTR) from human T-cell leukemia virus (HTLV) type 1
    570..1268    +  CDS            TagBFP: TagBFP is a basic (constitutively fluorescent) blue fluorescent protein published in 2008, derived from Entacmaea quadricolor. It is reported to be a very rapidly-maturing monomer with very low acid sensitivity.
   1372..1419    +  polyA_signal   HSV TK poly(A) signal: herpes simplex virus thymidine kinase polyadenylation signal (Cole and Stacy, 1985)
   1510..1526    -  polyA_signal   bGH poly(A) signal (fragment): bovine growth hormone polyadenylation signal
   1616..1668    -  misc_feature   bom (fragment): basis of mobility region from pBR322
   1823..2202    +  enhancer       CMV enhancer: human cytomegalovirus immediate early enhancer
   2203..2406    +  promoter       CMV promoter: human cytomegalovirus (CMV) immediate early promoter
   2402..2435    +  LTR            5' LTR (truncated) (fragment): truncated 5' long terminal repeat (LTR) from HIV-1
   2451..2469    +  promoter       T7 promoter: promoter for bacteriophage T7 RNA polymerase
   2506..3213    +  CDS            mCherry: mCherry is a basic (constitutively fluorescent) red fluorescent protein published in 2004, derived from Discosoma sp.. It is reported to be a very rapidly-maturing monomer with low acid sensitivity.
   3255..3340    +  ncRNA          c-di-GMP-II: Accession: RF01786 - Cyclic di-GMP-II riboswitch
   3409..3633    +  polyA_signal   bGH poly(A) signal: bovine growth hormone polyadenylation signal
   3637..3658    +  promoter       SV40 promoter (fragment): SV40 enhancer and early promoter
   3679..3912    +  rep_origin     f1 ori (fragment) (sequence partly withheld): f1 bacteriophage origin of replication; arrow indicates direction of (+) strand synthesis
   3917..3964    +  protein_bind   FRT: FLP-mediated recombination occurs in the 8-bp core sequence TCTAGAAA (Turan and Bode, 2011). FLP recombinase from the Saccharomyces cerevisiae 2μ plasmid
   3972..4994    +  CDS            HygR: aminoglycoside phosphotransferase from E. coli; aph(4)-Ia; confers resistance to hygromycin
   5004..5129    +  CDS            ble (fragment): BLE_KLEPN - Experimental evidence at protein level: Swiss-Prot protein existence level 1. Binding protein with a strong affinity to the bleomycin family of antibiotics. Binds to CL990; an antimitotic-antibiotic compound. From Klebsiella pneumoniae.
   5124..5245    +  polyA_signal   SV40 poly(A) signal: SV40 polyadenylation signal
   5318..5334    -  protein_bind   lac operator: The lac repressor binds to the lac operator to inhibit transcription in E. coli. This inhibition can be relieved by adding lactose or isopropyl-β-D-thiogalactopyranoside (IPTG). lac repressor encoded by lacI
   5342..5372    -  promoter       lac promoter: promoter for the E. coli lac operon
   5387..5408    -  protein_bind   CAP binding site: CAP binding activates transcription in the presence of cAMP. E. coli catabolite activator protein
   5421..5513    -  CDS            lacI (fragment): lac repressor; lacI; The lac repressor binds to the lac operator to inhibit transcription in E. coli. This inhibition can be relieved by adding lactose or isopropyl-β-D-thiogalactopyranoside (IPTG).
   5696..6284    -  rep_origin     ori: high-copy-number ColE1/pMB1/pBR322/pUC origin of replication
   6455..7315    -  CDS            AmpR: β-lactamase; bla; confers resistance to ampicillin, carbenicillin, and related antibiotics
   7316..7420    -  promoter       AmpR promoter: bla
