>Addgene plasmid #131743 | pCS4110 | addgene full sequence | sequence record 261430 | Addgene NGS Result
GGATCGGGAGATCTGGATCTGCGATCGCTCCGGTGCCCGTCAGTGGGCAGAGCGCACATCGCCCACAGTC
CCCGAGAAGTTGGGGGGAGGGGTCGGCAATTGAACCGGTGCCTAGAGAAGGTGGCGCGGGGTAAACTGGG
AAAGTGATGTCGTGTACTGGCTCCGCCTTTTTCCCGAGGGTGGGGGAGAACCGTATATAAGTGCAGTAGT
CGCCGTGAACGTTCTTTTTCGCAACGGGTTTGCCGCCAGAACACAGCTGAAGCTTCGAGGGGCTCGCATC
TCTCCTTCACGCGCCCGCCGCCCTACCTGAGGCCGCCATCCACGCCGGTTGAGTCGCGTTCTGCCGCCTC
CCGCCTGTGGTGCCTCCTGAACTGCGTCCGCCGTCTAGGTAAGTTTAAAGCTCAGGTCGAGACCGGGCCT
CTGTCCGGCGCTCCCTTGGAGCCTACCTAGACTCAGCCGGCTCTCCACGCTTTGCCTGACCCTGCTTGCT
CAACTCTACGTCTTTGTTTCGTTTTCTGTTCTGCGCCGTTACAGATCCAAGCTGTGACCCTCGAGTATTC
GCCACCATGAGCGAGCTGATTAAGGAGAACATGCACATGAAGCTGTACATGGAGGGCACCGTGGACAACC
ATCACTTCAAGTGCACATCCGAGGGCGAAGGCAAGCCCTACGAGGGCACCCAGACCATGAGAATCAAGGT
GGTCGAGGGCGGCCCTCTCCCCTTCGCCTTCGACATCCTGGCTACTAGCTTCCTCTACGGCAGCAAGACC
TTCATCAACCACACCCAGGGCATCCCCGACTTCTTCAAGCAGTCCTTCCCTGAGGGCTTCACATGGGAGA
GAGTCACCACATACGAAGACGGGGGCGTGCTGACCGCTACCCAGGACACCAGCCTCCAGGACGGCTGCCT
CATCTACAACGTCAAGATCAGAGGGGTGAACTTCACATCCAACGGCCCTGTGATGCAGAAGAAAACACTC
GGCTGGGAGGCCTTCACCGAGACGCTGTACCCCGCTGACGGCGGCCTGGAAGGCAGAAACGACATGGCCC
TGAAGCTCGTGGGCGGGAGCCATCTGATCGCAAACATCAAGACCACATATAGATCCAAGAAACCCGCTAA
GAACCTCAAGATGCCTGGCGTCTACTATGTGGACTACAGACTGGAAAGAATCAAGGAGGCCAACAACGAG
ACCTACGTCGAGCAGCACGAGGTGGCAGTGGCCAGATACTGCGACCTCCCTAGCAAACTGGGGCACAAGC
TTAATTGATCTGCATGAGACGATCTCATGCTGGAGTTCTTCGCCCACCCTAGGGGGAGGCTAACTGAAAC
ACGGAAGGAGACAATACCGGAAGGAACCCGCGCTATGACGGCAATAAAAAGACAGAATAAAACGCACGGT
GTTGGGTCGTTTGTTCATAAACGCGGGGTTCGGTCCCAGGGCTGGCACTCTGTCGATACCCCACCGAGAC
CCCATTGGGGCCAATACGCCCGCGTTTCTTCCTTTTCCCCACCCCACCCCCCAAGTTCGGGTGAAGGCCC
AGGGCTCGCAGCCAACGTCGGGGCGGCAGGCCCTGCCATAGCCTCAGGTTACTCATAGATCTCCCGATCC
GTCGACGTCAGGTGGCACTTTTCGGGGAAATGTGCGCGGAACCCCTATTTGTTTATTTTTCTAAATACAT
TCAAATATGTATCCGCTCATGAGACAATAACCCTGATAAATGCTTCAATAATATTGAAAAAGGAAGAGTA
TGAGTATTCAACATTTCCGTGTCGCCCTTATTCCCTTTTTTGCGGCATTTTGCCTTCCTGTTTTTGCTCA
CCCAGAAACGCTGGTGAAAGTAAAAGATGCTGAAGATCAGTTGGGTGCACGAGTGGGTTACATCGAACTG
GATCTCAACAGCGGTAAGATCCTTGAGAGTTTTCGCCCCGAAGAACGTTTTCCAATGATGAGCACTTTTA
AAGTTCTGCTATGTGGCGCGGTATTATCCCGTATTGACGCCGGGCAAGAGCAACTCGGTCGCCGCATACA
CTATTCTCAGAATGACTTGGTTGAGTACTCACCAGTCACAGAAAAGCATCTTACGGATGGCATGACAGTA
AGAGAATTATGCAGTGCTGCCATAACCATGAGTGATAACACTGCGGCCAACTTACTTCTGACAACGATCG
GAGGACCGAAGGAGCTAACCGCTTTTTTGCACAACATGGGGGATCATGTAACTCGCCTTGATCGTTGGGA
ACCGGAGCTGAATGAAGCCATACCAAACGACGAGCGTGACACCACGATGCCTGTAGCAATGGCAACAACG
TTGCGCAAACTATTAACTGGCGAACTACTTACTCTAGCTTCCCGGCAACAATTAATAGACTGGATGGAGG
CGGATAAAGTTGCAGGACCACTTCTGCGCTCGGCCCTTCCGGCTGGCTGGTTTATTGCTGATAAATCTGG
AGCCGGTGAGCGTGGGTCTCGCGGTATCATTGCAGCACTGGGGCCAGATGGTAAGCCCTCCCGTATCGTA
GTTATCTACACGACGGGGAGTCAGGCAACTATGGATGAACGAAATAGACAGATCGCTGAGATAGGTGCCT
CACTGATTAAGCATTGGTAACTGTCAGACCAAGTTTACTCATATATACTTTAGATTGATTTAAAACTTCA
TTTTTAATTTAAAAGGATCTAGGTGAAGATCCTTTTTGATAATCTCATGACCAAAATCCCTTAACGTGAG
TTTTCGTTCCACTGAGCGTCAGACCCCGTAGAAAAGATCAAAGGATCTTCTTGAGATCCTTTTTTTCTGC
GCGTAATCTGCTGCTTGCAAACAAAAAAACCACCGCTACCAGCGGTGGTTTGTTTGCCGGATCAAGAGCT
ACCAACTCTTTTTCCGAAGGTAACTGGCTTCAGCAGAGCGCAGATACCAAATACTGTTCTTCTAGTGTAG
CCGTAGTTAGGCCACCACTTCAAGAACTCTGTAGCACCGCCTACATACCTCGCTCTGCTAATCCTGTTAC
CAGTGGCTGCTGCCAGTGGCGATAAGTCGTGTCTTACCGGGTTGGACTCAAGACGATAGTTACCGGATAA
GGCGCAGCGGTCGGGCTGAACGGGGGGTTCGTGCACACAGCCCAGCTTGGAGCGAACGACCTACACCGAA
CTGAGATACCTACAGCGTGAGCTATGAGAAAGCGCCACGCTTCCCGAAGGGAGAAAGGCGGACAGGTATC
CGGTAAGCGGCAGGGTCGGAACAGGAGAGCGCACGAGGGAGCTTCCAGGGGGAAACGCCTGGTATCTTTA
TAGTCCTGTCGGGTTTCGCCACCTCTGACTTGAGCGTCGATTTTTGTGATGCTCGTCAGGGGGGCGGAGC
CTATGGAAAAACGCCAGCAACGCGGCCTTTTTACGGTTCCTGGCCTTTTGCTGGCCTTTTGCTCACATGT
TCTTTCCTGCGTTATCCCCTGATTCTGTGGATAACCGTATTACCGCCTTTGAGTGAGCTGATACCGCTCG
CCGCAGCCGAACGACCGAGCGCAGCGAGTCAGTGAGCGAGGAAGCGGAAGAGCGCCCAATACGCAAACCG
CCTCTCCCCGCGCGTTGGCCGATTCATTAATGCAGCTGGCACGACAGGTTTCCCGACTGGAAAGCGGGCA
GTGAGCGCAACGCAATTAATGTGAGTTAGCTCACTCATTAGGCACCCCAGGCTTTACACTTTATGCTTCC
GGCTCGTATGTTGTGTGGAATTGTGAGCGGATAACAATTTCACACAGGAAACAGCTATGACCATGATTAC
GCCAAGCTCTAGCTAGAGGTCGACGGTATACAGACATGATAAGATACATTGATGAGTTTGGACAAACCAC
AACTAGAATGCAGTGAAAAAAATGCTTTATTTGTGAAATTTGTGATGCTATTGCTTTATTTGTAACCATT
ATAAGCTGCAATAAACAAGTTGGGGTGGGCGAAGAACTCCAGCATGAGATCCCCGCGCTGGAGGATCATC
CAGCCGGCGTCCCGGAAAACGATTCCGAAGCCCAACCTTTCATAGAAGGCGGCGGTGGAATCGAAATCTC
GTAGTACGTGCTATTCCTTTGCCCTCGGACGAGTGCTGGGGCGTCGGTTTCCACTATCGGCGAGTACTTC
TACACAGCCATCGGTCCAGACGGCCGCGCTTCTGCGGGCGATTTGTGTACGCCCGACAGTCCCGGCTCCG
GATCGGACGATTGCGTCGCATCGACCCTGCGCCCAAGCTGCATCATCGAAATTGCCGTCAACCAAGCTCT
GATAGAGTTGGTCAAGACCAATGCGGAGCATATACGCCCGGAGCCGCGGCGATCCTGCAAGCTCCGGATG
CCTCCGCTCGAAGTAGCGCGTCTGCTGCTCCATACAAGCCAACCACGGCCTCCAGAAGAAGATGTTGGCG
ACCTCGTATTGGGAATCCCCGAACATCGCCTCGCTCCAGTCAATGACCGCTGTTATGCGGCCATTGTCCG
TCAGGACATTGTTGGAGCCGAAATCCGCGTGCACGAGGTGCCGGACTTCGGGGCAGTCCTCGGCCCAAAG
CATCAGCTCATCGAGAGCCTGCGCGACGGACGCACTGACGGTGTCGTCCATCACAGTTTGCCAGTGATAC
ACATGGGGATCAGCAATCGCGCATATGAAATCACGCCATGTAGTGTATTGACCGATTCCTTGCGGTCCGA
ATGGGCCGAACCCGCTCGTCTGGCTAAGATCGGCCGCAGCGATCGCATCCATGGCCTCCGCGACCGGCTG
CAGAACAGCGGGCAGTTCGGTTTCAGGCAGGTCTTGCAACGTGACACCCTGTGCACGGCGGGAGATGCAA
TAGGTCAGGCTCTCGCTGAATTCCCCAATGTCAAGCACTTCCGGAATCGGGAGCGCGGCCGATGCAAAGT
GCCGATAAACATAACGATCTTTGTAGAAACCATCGGCGCAGCTATTTACCCGCAGGACATATCCACGCCC
TCCTACATCGAAGCTGAAAGCACGAGATTCTTCGCCCTCCGAGAGCTGCATCAGGTCGGAGACGCTGTCG
AACTTTTCGATCAGAAACTTCTCGACAGACGTCGCGGTGAGTTCAGGCTTTTTGGCCAAGGAAGTTCCTA
TACTTTCTAGAGAATAGGAACTTCGGAATAGGAACTTCTAGGTACGTGAACCATCACCCT
[91 nt withheld, positions 5171-5261]
G
[124 nt withheld, positions 5263-5386]
GGGGATACCCCCTAGAGCCCCAGCTGGTTCTTTCCGCCTCAGAAGCCATAGAGCCCACCGCATCCCCAGC
ATGCCTGCTATTGTCTTCCCAATCCTCCCCCTTGCTGTCCTGCCCCACCCCACCCCCCAGAATAGAATGA
CACCTACTCAGACAATGCGATGCAATTTCCTCATTTTATTAGGAAAGGACAGTGGGAGTGGCACCTTCCA
GGGTCAAGGAAGGCACGGGGGAGGGGCAAACAACAGATGGCTGGCAACTAGAAGGCACAGTCGAGGCTGA
TCAGCGGGTTTGGTACCTTTTTATTTTTCTTTTTGCTGTTTCGTCCTTACGGGACTCATCAGACCGAGCA
GGTTGCACTACTAACTCCATATATCTTTTAAGTGCCCAGGTTTAAGATATACTTCACAGTTTCTCGGTGA
CAGCTTTGTTTGTTTGGATCCGGGCCCTATATTTATGATCAGTTACTTGTACAGCTCGTCCATGCCGCCG
GTGGAGTGGCGGCCCTCGGCGCGTTCGTACTGTTCCACGATGGTGTAGTCCTCGTTGTGGGAGGTGATGT
CCAACTTGATGTTGACGTTGTAGGCTCCGGGCAGCTGCACGGGCTTCTTGGCCTTGTAGGTGGTCTTGAC
TTCAGCGTCGTAGTGGCCGCCGTCCTTCAGCTTCAGCCTCTGCTTGATCTCGCCCTTCAGGGCGCCGTCC
TCGGGGTACATCCGCTCGGAGGAGGCCTCCCAGCCCATGGTCTTCTTCTGCATTACGGGGCCGTCGGAGG
GGAAGTTGGTGCCGCGCAGCTTCACTTTGTAGATGAACTCGCCGTCCTGCAGGGAGGAGTCCTGGGTCAC
GGTCACCACGCCGCCGTCCTCGAAGTTCATCACGCGCTCCCACTTGAAGCCCTCGGGGAAGGACAGCTTC
AAGTAGTCGGGGATGTCGGCGGGGTGCTTCACGTAGGCCTTGGAGCCGTACATGAACTGAGGGGACAGGA
TGTCCCAGGCGAAGGGCAGGGGGCCACCCTTGGTCACTTTCAGCTTGGCGGTCTGGGTGCCCTCGTAGGG
GCGGCCCTCGCCCTCGCCCTCGATCTCGAACTCGTGGCCGTTCACGGAGCCCTCCATGTGCACTTTGAAG
CGCATGAACTCCTTGATGATGGCCATGTTATCCTCCTCGCCCTTGCTCACCATGGTGGCGACCGTAGCGT
GCTAGCCAGCTTGGGTCTCCCTATAGTGAGTCGTATTAATTTCGATAAGCCAGTAAGCAGTGGGTTCTCT
AGTTAGCCAGAGAGCTCTGCTTATATAGACCTCCCACCGTACACGCCTACCGCCCATTTGCGTCAATGGG
GCGGAGTTGTTACGACATTTTGGAAAGTCCCGTTGATTTTGGTGCCAAAACAAACTCCCATTGACGTCAA
TGGGGTGGAGACTTGGAAATCCCCGTGAGTCAAACCGCTATCCACGCCCATTGATGTACTGCCAAAACCG
CATCACCATGGTAATAGCGATGACTAATACGTAGATGTACTGCCAAGTAGGAAAGTCCCATAAGGTCATG
TACTGGGCATAATGCCAGGCGGGCCATTTACCGTCATTGACGTCAATAGGGGGCGTACTTGGCATATGAT
ACACTTGATGTACTGCCAAGTGGGCAGTTTACCGTAAATACTCCACCCATTGACGTCAATGGAAAGTCCC
TATTGGCGTTACTATGGGAACATACGTCATTATTGACGTCAATGGGCGGGGGTCGTTGGGCGGTCAGCCA
GGCGGGCCATTTACCGTAAGTTATGTAACGCGGAACTCCATATATGGGCTATGAACTAATGACCCCGTAA
TTGATTACTATTAATAACTAGTCAATAATCAATGTCAACGCGTATATCTGGCCCGTACATCGCGAAGCAG
CGCAAAACGCCTAACCCTAAGCAGATTCTTCATGCAATTGTCGGTCAAGCCTTGCCTTGTTGTAGCTTAA
ATTTTGCTCGCGCACTACTCAGCGACCTCCAACACACAAGCAGGGAGCAGATACTGGCTTAACTATGCGG
CATCAGAGCAGATTGTACTGAGAGTGCACCATAGG
Features (pLannotate 1.2.2; 26 found; start..end, strand, type, name):
     45..256     +  promoter       EF-1α core promoter: core promoter for human elongation factor EF-1α
    269..537     +  LTR            5' LTR (truncated): truncated 5' long terminal repeat (LTR) from human T-cell leukemia virus (HTLV) type 1
    567..1265    +  CDS            TagBFP: TagBFP is a basic (constitutively fluorescent) blue fluorescent protein published in 2008, derived from Entacmaea quadricolor. It is reported to be a very rapidly-maturing monomer with very low acid sensitivity.
   1369..1416    +  polyA_signal   HSV TK poly(A) signal: herpes simplex virus thymidine kinase polyadenylation signal (Cole and Stacy, 1985)
   1507..1523    -  polyA_signal   bGH poly(A) signal (fragment): bovine growth hormone polyadenylation signal
   1645..1749    +  promoter       AmpR promoter: bla
   1750..2610    +  CDS            AmpR: β-lactamase; bla; confers resistance to ampicillin, carbenicillin, and related antibiotics
   2781..3369    +  rep_origin     ori: high-copy-number ColE1/pMB1/pBR322/pUC origin of replication
   3552..3644    +  CDS            lacI (fragment): lac repressor; lacI; The lac repressor binds to the lac operator to inhibit transcription in E. coli. This inhibition can be relieved by adding lactose or isopropyl-β-D-thiogalactopyranoside (IPTG).
   3657..3678    +  protein_bind   CAP binding site: CAP binding activates transcription in the presence of cAMP. E. coli catabolite activator protein
   3693..3723    +  promoter       lac promoter: promoter for the E. coli lac operon
   3731..3747    +  protein_bind   lac operator: The lac repressor binds to the lac operator to inhibit transcription in E. coli. This inhibition can be relieved by adding lactose or isopropyl-β-D-thiogalactopyranoside (IPTG). lac repressor encoded by lacI
   3820..3941    -  polyA_signal   SV40 poly(A) signal: SV40 polyadenylation signal
   3936..4061    -  CDS            ble (fragment): BLE_KLEPN - Experimental evidence at protein level: Swiss-Prot protein existence level 1. Binding protein with a strong affinity to the bleomycin family of antibiotics. Binds to CL990; an antimitotic-antibiotic compound. From Klebsiella pneumoniae.
   4071..5093    -  CDS            HygR: aminoglycoside phosphotransferase from E. coli; aph(4)-Ia; confers resistance to hygromycin
   5101..5148    -  protein_bind   FRT: FLP-mediated recombination occurs in the 8-bp core sequence TCTAGAAA (Turan and Bode, 2011). FLP recombinase from the Saccharomyces cerevisiae 2μ plasmid
   5153..5386    -  rep_origin     f1 ori (fragment) (sequence partly withheld): f1 bacteriophage origin of replication; arrow indicates direction of (+) strand synthesis
   5407..5428    -  promoter       SV40 promoter (fragment): SV40 enhancer and early promoter
   5432..5656    -  polyA_signal   bGH poly(A) signal: bovine growth hormone polyadenylation signal
   5723..5808    -  ncRNA          c-di-GMP-II: Accession: RF01786 - Cyclic di-GMP-II riboswitch
   5852..6559    -  CDS            mCherry: mCherry is a basic (constitutively fluorescent) red fluorescent protein published in 2004, derived from Discosoma sp.. It is reported to be a very rapidly-maturing monomer with low acid sensitivity.
   6596..6614    -  promoter       T7 promoter: promoter for bacteriophage T7 RNA polymerase
   6630..6663    -  LTR            5' LTR (truncated) (fragment): truncated 5' long terminal repeat (LTR) from HIV-1
   6659..6862    -  promoter       CMV promoter: human cytomegalovirus (CMV) immediate early promoter
   6863..7242    -  enhancer       CMV enhancer: human cytomegalovirus immediate early enhancer
   7397..7449    +  misc_feature   bom (fragment): basis of mobility region from pBR322
