[The description below was written by a language model from this plasmid's Addgene catalogue record and pLannotate feature annotations shown in this document.]
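Description:
pCS4110 is a 7,451 bp mammalian expression plasmid built on the pCS4076 backbone that carries a synthetic RNA switch responsive to cyclic di-GMP, designated cdGII-CGUAA. It is propagated in E. coli through a high-copy ColE1/pUC-type origin and selected with ampicillin via the bla gene. Remnants of lac regulatory elements, a partial f1 origin and a bom fragment are backbone leftovers.

The plasmid holds two independent fluorescent reporter cassettes. In the first, the CMV enhancer and promoter drive mCherry. A sequence matching the c-di-GMP-II riboswitch family sits just downstream of the coding sequence and ahead of the bGH polyadenylation signal, which places the switch in the 3' untranslated region of the transcript. In this position a ligand-responsive RNA device can alter transcript stability, and hence red fluorescence, according to ligand binding, although the record does not describe the switch's actuator mechanism or the direction of its response. The second cassette uses the EF-1α core promoter combined with an HTLV-1 LTR segment to express TagBFP, terminated by the HSV TK poly(A) signal. This unregulated blue reporter probably serves as an internal reference for normalising transfection or expression levels.

An FRT site immediately precedes a hygromycin resistance gene that has an SV40 poly(A) signal but only a fragmentary SV40 promoter nearby. This arrangement is typical of Flp-mediated integration into a genomic FRT landing pad, where insertion supplies the promoter for hygromycin selection. The two full-sequence records, one from the depositor and one from repository sequencing, show the same 26 features, but most of the plasmid is annotated in the opposite orientation between them. The construct comes from work on massively parallel engineering of RNA devices in mammalian cells.
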