Addgene plasmid #131743: pCS4110
Purpose: c-di-GMP-II switch cdGII-CGUAA
Depositing lab: Christina Smolke. Depositing organization: Stanford University. Publication: Massively parallel RNA device engineering in mammalian cells with RNA-Seq. Xiang JS, Kaplan M, Dykstra P, Hinks M, McKeague M, Smolke CD. Nat Commun. 2019 Sep 23;10(1):4327. doi: 10.1038/s41467-019-12334-y. PubMed 31548547.
Backbone
  Vector backbone: pCS4076
  Vector type: Mammalian Expression
Growth in bacteria
  Bacterial resistance: Ampicillin, 100 μg/mL
  Growth temperature: 37°C
  Growth strain: DH5alpha
  Copy number: High Copy
Gene/Insert
  Gene/Insert name: c-di-GMP-II switch cdGII-CGUAA
  Species: Synthetic
  Cloning method: Gibson Cloning
Terms and licenses: Academic/Nonprofit Terms; Industry Terms: Not Available to Industry
How to cite: pCS4110 was a gift from Christina Smolke (Addgene plasmid # 131743 ; http://n2t.net/addgene:131743 ; RRID:Addgene_131743)
